>Addgene plasmid #239849 | 4mer-FKBP | addgene full sequence | sequence record 477744 | Addgene NGS Result
ATCCGGATATAGTTCCTCCTTTCAGCAAAAAACCCCTCAAGACCCGTTTAGAGGCCCCAAGGGGTTATGC
TAGTTATTGCTCAGCGGTGGCAGCAGCCAACTCAGCTTCCTTTCGGGCTTTGTTAGCAGCCGGATCTCAG
TGGTGGTGGTGGTGGTGCTCGAGTTATTCCAATTTCAGCAATTCCACATCAAACACCAGAGTCGCATGCG
GTGGAATAATGCCCGGATGGCCGGTCGCGCCATACGCATAATCCGGGCTAATGGTCAGTTTTGCTCTCTG
ACCCACTGACATCTGCGCCACGCCTTCTTCCCAGCCGCGAATCACTTCCTGTTTGCCCAGCATAAATTTA
AACGGTTTGTTGCGATCGCGGCTGCTATCAAACTTTTTACCATCTTCCAGCATGCCGGTATAGTGCACAA
CGCAGGTCTGGCCGCGTTTCGGAAAGGTACGACCATCACCTGGGCTGATGGTTTCCACCTGCACGCCCGA
TCCTCCAGATCCACCACTTCCACCAGAACCACCACTACCGCCACGTTCTTCGACTTCTTTGACCAGCGCT
TTCAGTTCTGGGTTTTCTTCTAACAGCTTTTTCAGGTATTTCTGGATAATCGGATCCAGCAGCTCAATAA
TTTCTTTGAATAATTCCAGGGCGCCCGGGCAGCGTTTCAGATATTCAAAGAACAGGCGAAACAATTCAGG
GTTTTCCACAAGCAGTTTCAGGAATTCGATCTGAACCATTGGATGCAGCAGGTACAGGTTCAGCAGGAAC
TGTTCCATGGCACCCGGACATTCTTCCAAATATTCGAAAAACAGTTTGAACAGTTCCGGGTTTTCAACCA
GCAGTTCCAGGAAATAAATCTGCACCATCGGGTGCATCAGATACAGGTTGCGCAGAAACAGCTCCATTGC
GCCCGGTTCTTCTTTCAGACGTTTGAAGAATTCTTTAAATTTTTCCGGATTGTTCACCAGTTCTTCCAGA
AATTCAATTTGTTTCAGCGGCGGCATAAAATAAAATTCATACAGTTCCTTTTTCATCATGCCGCTGCTGC
CATGATGGTGGTGATGATGACCGCGCATATGTATATCTCCTTCTTAAAGTTAAACAAAATTATTTCTAGA
GGGGAATTGTTATCCGCTCACAATTCCCCTATAGTGAGTCGTATTAATTTCGCGGGATCGAGATCGATCT
CGATCCTCTACGCCGGACGCATCGTGGCCGGCATCACCGGCGCCACAGGTGCGGTTGCTGGCGCCTATAT
CGCCGACATCACCGATGGGGAAGATCGGGCTCGCCACTTCGGGCTCATGAGCGCTTGTTTCGGCGTGGGT
ATGGTGGCAGGCCCCGTGGCCGGGGGACTGTTGGGCGCCATCTCCTTGCATGCACCATTCCTTGCGGCGG
CGGTGCTCAACGGCCTCAACCTACTACTGGGCTGCTTCCTAATGCAGGAGTCGCATAAGGGAGAGCGTCG
AGATCCCGGACACCATCGAATGGCGCAAAACCTTTCGCGGTATGGCATGATAGCGCCCGGAAGAGAGTCA
ATTCAGGGTGGTGAATGTGAAACCAGTAACGTTATACGATGTCGCAGAGTATGCCGGTGTCTCTTATCAG
ACCGTTTCCCGCGTGGTGAACCAGGCCAGCCACGTTTCTGCGAAAACGCGGGAAAAAGTGGAAGCGGCGA
TGGCGGAGCTGAATTACATTCCCAACCGCGTGGCACAACAACTGGCGGGCAAACAGTCGTTGCTGATTGG
CGTTGCCACCTCCAGTCTGGCCCTGCACGCGCCGTCGCAAATTGTCGCGGCGATTAAATCTCGCGCCGAT
CAACTGGGTGCCAGCGTGGTGGTGTCGATGGTAGAACGAAGCGGCGTCGAAGCCTGTAAAGCGGCGGTGC
ACAATCTTCTCGCGCAACGCGTCAGTGGGCTGATCATTAACTATCCGCTGGATGACCAGGATGCCATTGC
TGTGGAAGCTGCCTGCACTAATGTTCCGGCGTTATTTCTTGATGTCTCTGACCAGACACCCATCAACAGT
ATTATTTTCTCCCATGAAGACGGTACGCGACTGGGCGTGGAGCATCTGGTCGCATTGGGTCACCAGCAAA
TCGCGCTGTTAGCGGGCCCATTAAGTTCTGTCTCGGCGCGTCTGCGTCTGGCTGGCTGGCATAAATATCT
CACTCGCAATCAAATTCAGCCGATAGCGGAACGGGAAGGCGACTGGAGTGCCATGTCCGGTTTTCAACAA
ACCATGCAAATGCTGAATGAGGGCATCGTTCCCACTGCGATGCTGGTTGCCAACGATCAGATGGCGCTGG
GCGCAATGCGCGCCATTACCGAGTCCGGGCTGCGCGTTGGTGCGGACATCTCGGTAGTGGGATACGACGA
TACCGAAGACAGCTCATGTTATATCCCGCCGTTAACCACCATCAAACAGGATTTTCGCCTGCTGGGGCAA
ACCAGCGTGGACCGCTTGCTGCAACTCTCTCAGGGCCAGGCGGTGAAGGGCAATCAGCTGTTGCCCGTCT
CACTGGTGAAAAGAAAAACCACCCTGGCGCCCAATACGCAAACCGCCTCTCCCCGCGCGTTGGCCGATTC
ATTAATGCAGCTGGCACGACAGGTTTCCCGACTGGAAAGCGGGCAGTGAGCGCAACGCAATTAATGTAAG
TTAGCTCACTCATTAGGCACCGGGATCTCGACCGATGCCCTTGAGAGCCTTCAACCCAGTCAGCTCCTTC
CGGTGGGCGCGGGGCATGACTATCGTCGCCGCACTTATGACTGTCTTCTTTATCATGCAACTCGTAGGAC
AGGTGCCGGCAGCGCTCTGGGTCATTTTCGGCGAGGACCGCTTTCGCTGGAGCGCGACGATGATCGGCCT
GTCGCTTGCGGTATTCGGAATCTTGCACGCCCTCGCTCAAGCCTTCGTCACTGGTCCCGCCACCAAACGT
TTCGGCGAGAAGCAGGCCATTATCGCCGGCATGGCGGCCCCACGGGTGCGCATGATCGTGCTCCTGTCGT
TGAGGACCCGGCTAGGCTGGCGGGGTTGCCTTACTGGTTAGCAGAATGAATCACCGATACGCGAGCGAAC
GTGAAGCGACTGCTGCTGCAAAACGTCTGCGACCTGAGCAACAACATGAATGGTCTTCGGTTTCCGTGTT
TCGTAAAGTCTGGAAACGCGGAAGTCAGCGCCCTGCACCATTATGTTCCGGATCTGCATCGCAGGATGCT
GCTGGCTACCCTGTGGAACACCTACATCTGTATTAACGAAGCGCTGGCATTGACCCTGAGTGATTTTTCT
CTGGTCCCGCCGCATCCATACCGCCAGTTGTTTACCCTCACAACGTTCCAGTAACCGGGCATGTTCATCA
TCAGTAACCCGTATCGTGAGCATCCTCTCTCGTTTCATCGGTATCATTACCCCCATGAACAGAAATCCCC
CTTACACGGAGGCATCAGTGACCAAACAGGAAAAAACCGCCCTTAACATGGCCCGCTTTATCAGAAGCCA
GACATTAACGCTTCTGGAGAAACTCAACGAGCTGGACGCGGATGAACAGGCAGACATCTGTGAATCGCTT
CACGACCACGCTGATGAGCTTTACCGCAGCTGCCTCGCGCGTTTCGGTGATGACGGTGAAAACCTCTGAC
ACATGCAGCTCCCGGAGACGGTCACAGCTTGTCTGTAAGCGGATGCCGGGAGCAGACAAGCCCGTCAGGG
CGCGTCAGCGGGTGTTGGCGGGTGTCGGGGCGCAGCCATGACCCAGTCACGTAGCGATAGCGGAGTGTAT
ACTGGCTTAACTATGCGGCATCAGAGCAGATTGTACTGAGAGTGCACCATTGCGGTGTGAAATACCGCAC
AGATGCGTAAGGAGAAAATACCGCATCAGGCGCTCTTCCGCTTCCTCGCTCACTGACTCGCTGCGCTCGG
TCGTTCGGCTGCGGCGAGCGGTATCAGCTCACTCAAAGGCGGTAATACGGTTATCCACAGAATCAGGGGA
TAACGCAGGAAAGAACATGTGAGCAAAAGGCCAGCAAAAGGCCAGGAACCGTAAAAAGGCCGCGTTGCTG
GCGTTTTTCCATAGGCTCCGCCCCCCTGACGAGCATCACAAAAATCGACGCTCAAGTCAGAGGTGGCGAA
ACCCGACAGGACTATAAAGATACCAGGCGTTTCCCCCTGGAAGCTCCCTCGTGCGCTCTCCTGTTCCGAC
CCTGCCGCTTACCGGATACCTGTCCGCCTTTCTCCCTTCGGGAAGCGTGGCGCTTTCTCATAGCTCACGC
TGTAGGTATCTCAGTTCGGTGTAGGTCGTTCGCTCCAAGCTGGGCTGTGTGCACGAACCCCCCGTTCAGC
CCGACCGCTGCGCCTTATCCGGTAACTATCGTCTTGAGTCCAACCCGGTAAGACACGACTTATCGCCACT
GGCAGCAGCCACTGGTAACAGGATTAGCAGAGCGAGGTATGTAGGCGGTGCTACAGAGTTCTTGAAGTGG
TGGCCTAACTACGGCTACACTAGAAGGACAGTATTTGGTATCTGCGCTCTGCTGAAGCCAGTTACCTTCG
GAAAAAGAGTTGGTAGCTCTTGATCCGGCAAACAAACCACCGCTGGTAGCGGTGGTTTTTTTGTTTGCAA
GCAGCAGATTACGCGCAGAAAAAAAGGATCTCAAGAAGATCCTTTGATCTTTTCTACGGGGTCTGACGCT
CAGTGGAACGAAAACTCACGTTAAGGGATTTTGGTCATGAACAATAAAACTGTCTGCTTACATAAACAGT
AATACAAGGGGTGTTATGAGCCATATTCAACGGGAAACGTCTTGCTCTAGGCCGCGATTAAATTCCAACA
TGGATGCTGATTTATATGGGTATAAATGGGCTCGCGATAATGTCGGGCAATCAGGTGCGACAATCTATCG
ATTGTATGGGAAGCCCGATGCGCCAGAGTTGTTTCTGAAACATGGCAAAGGTAGCGTTGCCAATGATGTT
ACAGATGAGATGGTCAGACTAAACTGGCTGACGGAATTTATGCCTCTTCCGACCATCAAGCATTTTATCC
GTACTCCTGATGATGCATGGTTACTCACCACTGCGATCCCCGGGAAAACAGCATTCCAGGTATTAGAAGA
ATATCCTGATTCAGGTGAAAATATTGTTGATGCGCTGGCAGTGTTCCTGCGCCGGTTGCATTCGATTCCT
GTTTGTAATTGTCCTTTTAACAGCGATCGCGTATTTCGTCTCGCTCAGGCGCAATCACGAATGAATAACG
GTTTGGTTGATGCGAGTGATTTTGATGACGAGCGTAATGGCTGGCCTGTTGAACAAGTCTGGAAAGAAAT
GCATAAACTTTTGCCATTCTCACCGGATTCAGTCGTCACTCATGGTGATTTCTCACTTGATAACCTTATT
TTTGACGAGGGGAAATTAATAGGTTGTATTGATGTTGGACGAGTCGGAATCGCAGACCGATACCAGGATC
TTGCCATCCTATGGAACTGCCTCGGTGAGTTTTCTCCTTCATTACAGAAACGGCTTTTTCAAAAATATGG
TATTGATAATCCTGATATGAATAAATTGCAGTTTCATTTGATGCTCGATGAGTTTTTCTAAGAATTAATT
CATGAGCGGATACATATTTGAATGTATTTAGAAAAATAAACAAATAGGGGTTCCGCGCACATTTCCCCGA
AAAGTGCCACCTAAATTGTAAGCGTTAATATTTTGTTAAAATTCGCGTTAAATTTTTGTTAAATCAGCTC
ATTTTTTAACCAATAGGCCGAAATCGGCAAAATCCCTTATAAATCAAAAGAATAGACCGAGATAGGGT
[37 nt withheld, positions 5809-5845]
AAAGAACGTGGACTCCAACGTCAAAGG
[49 nt withheld, positions 5873-5921]
T
[91 nt withheld, positions 5923-6013]
G
[124 nt withheld, positions 6015-6138]
CCCATTCGCCA
Features (pLannotate 1.2.2; 19 found; start..end, strand, type, name):
     26..73      -  terminator     T7 terminator: transcription terminator for bacteriophage T7 RNA polymerase
     81..130     -  CDS            SET1 (fragment): solubility-enhancement tag derived from T7 phage gene 10B
    140..157     -  CDS            9xHis (fragment): 9xHis affinity tag
    167..487     -  CDS            FKBP1A: FKB1A_HUMAN - Also known as FKBP1, FKBP12. Experimental evidence at protein level: Swiss-Prot protein existence level 1. Keeps in an inactive conformation TGFBR1, the TGF-beta type I serine/threonine kinase receptor, preventing TGF-beta receptor activation in absence of ligand. Recruits SMAD7 to ACVR1B which prevents the association of SMAD2 and SMAD3 with the activin receptor complex, thereby blocking the activin signal. May modulate the RYR1 calcium channel activity. PPIases accelerate the folding of proteins. It catalyzes the cis-trans isomerization of proline imidic peptide bonds in oligop
   1086..1108    -  RBS            RBS: efficient ribosome binding site from bacteriophage T7 gene 10 (Olins and Rangwala, 1989)
   1123..1147    -  protein_bind   lac operator: The lac repressor binds to the lac operator to inhibit transcription in E. coli. This inhibition can be relieved by adding lactose or isopropyl-β-D-thiogalactopyranoside (IPTG). lac repressor encoded by lacI
   1148..1166    -  promoter       T7 promoter: promoter for bacteriophage T7 RNA polymerase
   1192..1471    +  CDS            TcR (fragment): tetracycline efflux protein; tet; confers resistance to tetracycline
   1479..1556    +  promoter       lacI promoter: lacI
   1557..2639    +  CDS            lacI: lac repressor; lacI; The lac repressor binds to the lac operator to inhibit transcription in E. coli. This inhibition can be relieved by adding lactose or isopropyl-β-D-thiogalactopyranoside (IPTG).
   2652..2673    +  protein_bind   CAP binding site: CAP binding activates transcription in the presence of cAMP. E. coli catabolite activator protein
   2688..2979    +  CDS            TcR (fragment): tetracycline efflux protein; tet; confers resistance to tetracycline
   3051..3431    -  CDS            YPB1_ECOLX: Protein predicted: Swiss-Prot protein existence level 4. From Escherichia coli.
   3448..3639    +  CDS            rop: Rop protein, which maintains plasmids at low copy number; rop
   3741..3880    +  misc_feature   bom: basis of mobility region from pBR322
   4066..4654    -  rep_origin     ori: high-copy-number ColE1/pMB1/pBR322/pUC origin of replication
   4776..5591    +  CDS            KanR: aminoglycoside phosphotransferase; aph(3')-Ia; confers resistance to kanamycin in bacteria or G418 (Geneticin®) in eukaryotes
   5600..5657    -  promoter       AmpR promoter (fragment): bla
   5710..6138    -  rep_origin     f1 ori (sequence partly withheld): f1 bacteriophage origin of replication; arrow indicates direction of (+) strand synthesis
