[The description below was written by a language model from this plasmid's Addgene catalogue record and pLannotate feature annotations shown in this document.]
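Description:
4mer-FKBP is a bacterial expression plasmid built on the pET29b backbone. It produces a synthetic fusion of a de novo-designed tetramer-forming protein and FKBP in E. coli. The insert (about 0.9 kb) was cloned between the NdeI and XhoI sites, both of which are preserved, giving a total size of roughly 6.15 kb. The plasmid replicates from a ColE1/pBR322-type origin. The feature table also shows the rop gene and bom region, although the catalogue lists the plasmid as high copy. Selection is by kanamycin resistance from the aph(3')-Ia gene, and an f1 origin is also present.

Expression is driven by a T7 promoter with an adjacent lac operator, followed by the T7 gene 10 ribosome binding site and ending at the T7 terminator. The plasmid-encoded lacI repressor keeps transcription off until induction with IPTG, and a host supplying T7 RNA polymerase is needed. The annotation identifies human FKBP1A (FKBP12) at the C-terminal end of the open reading frame. The upstream stretch between the RBS and FKBP carries no annotation and presumably encodes the designed oligomerisation domain, which automated tools would not recognise. The catalogue reports an N-terminal 6xHis tag on the insert. The feature table instead marks a short His-tag fragment just downstream of FKBP, which probably corresponds to the vector's own His-tag sequence after XhoI. The record does not show whether that sequence is translated.

According to the associated publication title, the protein is intended for stimuli-triggered assembly of de novo-designed protein biomaterials. In that setting a multivalent FKBP-bearing oligomer could plausibly act as a crosslinking component through ligand-induced dimerisation of FKBP, but the record does not describe the mechanism.
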