Addgene plasmid #239849: 4mer-FKBP
Purpose: Expresses a de novo 4mer fused to FKBP
Depositing lab: Cole DeForest. Publication: Stimuli-triggered formation of de novo-designed protein biomaterials. Gregorio NE, Li Z, Hoye JW, Baker D, DeForest CA. Cell Biomater. 2026 Jan 20;2(1):100239. doi: 10.1016/j.celbio.2025.100239. PubMed 41909827.
Backbone
  Vector backbone: pET29b
  Backbone size w/o insert (bp): 5370
  Total vector size (bp): 6153
  Vector type: Bacterial Expression
Growth in bacteria
  Bacterial resistance: Kanamycin, 50 μg/mL
  Growth temperature: 37°C
  Growth strain: DH5alpha
  Copy number: High Copy
Gene/Insert
  Gene/Insert name: 4mer-FKBP
  Species: Synthetic
  Insert size (bp): 924
  Promoter: T7
  Tag / fusion protein: 6X His Tag (N terminal on insert)
  Cloning method: Restriction Enzyme; 5′ cloning site NdeI (not destroyed); 3′ cloning site XhoI (not destroyed)
  Sequencing primers: 5′ T7
Terms and licenses: Academic/Nonprofit Terms; Industry Terms: Not Available to Industry
How to cite: 4mer-FKBP was a gift from Cole DeForest (Addgene plasmid # 239849 ; http://n2t.net/addgene:239849 ; RRID:Addgene_239849)
